Addgene plasmid #202909: Salsa-BC68-P1F8
Purpose: Expression of barcoded reporter plasmid for PRESTO-Salsa; EGFP/BC68
Depositing lab: Noah Palm. Depositing organization: Yale University. Publication: Highly multiplexed bioactivity screening reveals human and microbiota metabolome-GPCRome interactions. Chen H, Rosen CE, Gonzalez-Hernandez JA, Song D, Potempa J, Ring AM, Palm NW. Cell. 2023 Jul 6;186(14):3095-3110.e19. doi: 10.1016/j.cell.2023.05.024. Epub 2023 Jun 14. PubMed 37321219.
Backbone
  Vector backbone: pCER206
  Vector type: Mammalian Expression
Growth in bacteria
  Bacterial resistance: Ampicillin, 100 μg/mL
  Growth temperature: 37°C
  Growth strain: DH5alpha
  Copy number: High Copy
Gene/Insert
  Gene/Insert name: EGFP/BC68
  Species: Synthetic
  Insert size (bp): 730
  Promoter: Tet Response Element (TRE)
  Cloning method: Restriction Enzyme; 5′ cloning site BsrGI (not destroyed); 3′ cloning site HindIII (not destroyed)
  Sequencing primers: 5′ Custom primer (GAAGCGCGATCACATGG)
Terms and licenses: Academic/Nonprofit Terms; Industry Terms: Not Available to Industry
How to cite: Salsa-BC68-P1F8 was a gift from Noah Palm (Addgene plasmid # 202909 ; http://n2t.net/addgene:202909 ; RRID:Addgene_202909)
