[The description below was written by a language model from this plasmid's Addgene catalogue record and pLannotate feature annotations shown in this document.]
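Description:
Salsa-BC68-P1F8 is a 5.1 kb mammalian expression plasmid built on the pCER206 backbone and serves as one member of a set of barcoded reporter plasmids for PRESTO-Salsa, a highly multiplexed screening platform for GPCR bioactivity. It is propagated in E. coli as a high-copy plasmid through a ColE1/pUC-type origin and is selected with ampicillin via the β-lactamase gene and its native promoter. No mammalian selection marker is annotated. Short fragments matching lacI, SV40 large T antigen and an aminoglycoside phosphotransferase appear to be backbone remnants rather than functional genes.

The payload is a synthetic insert of about 730 bp, EGFP/BC68, cloned between BsrGI and HindIII sites and driven by a tetracycline response element. The feature table suggests a bidirectional Tet-responsive arrangement. A central block of tetO repeats is flanked on one side by a TRE3G-type minimal promoter fragment reading into the mammalian codon-optimised EGFP coding sequence. On the other side, a minimal CMV promoter points in the opposite direction toward a cloning-site fragment followed by a rabbit β-globin intron and β-globin poly(A) signal. No coding sequence is annotated in that second arm apart from β-globin exon remnants. An SV40 poly(A) signal lies downstream of EGFP, though it is annotated on the opposite strand. The barcode itself is not annotated; given the insert name and cloning sites, it most likely sits just after EGFP so that it is transcribed as part of the reporter mRNA.

Because TRE promoters are activated by a tetracycline-controlled transactivator, reporter transcription can be read out as EGFP or as the abundance of barcode 68. A unique barcode per plasmid presumably allows many reporters to be pooled and deconvoluted, although the record does not state which receptor this barcode is paired with.
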