Features (pLannotate 1.2.2; 17 found; start..end, strand, type, name):
      2..55      +  CDS            lacI (fragment): lac repressor; lacI; The lac repressor binds to the lac operator to inhibit transcription in E. coli. This inhibition can be relieved by adding lactose or isopropyl-β-D-thiogalactopyranoside (IPTG).
    388..443     -  polyA_signal   β-globin poly(A) signal: rabbit β-globin polyadenylation signal (Gil and Proudfoot, 1987)
    518..640     -  CDS            HBB: HBB_COLGU - Experimental evidence at transcript level: Swiss-Prot protein existence level 2. Involved in oxygen transport from the lung to the various peripheral tissues. From Colobus guereza (Mantled guereza) (Eastern black-and-white colobus monkey).
    644..1216    -  intron         β-globin intron: intron from rabbit β-globin gene
   1312..1343    -  misc_feature   MCS (fragment): pUC18/19 multiple cloning site
   1437..1475    -  promoter       minimal CMV promoter: human cytomegalovirus (CMV) immediate early promoter
   1493..1708    -  protein_bind   tetracycline response element (fragment): contains seven copies of the tetracycline operator tetO tetracycline repressor TetR
   1708..1753    +  promoter       TRE3GV promoter (fragment): 3rd-generation Tet-responsive promoter that can be activated by binding of Tet-On® 3G, optimized for retroviral and lentiviral vectors
   1829..1856    +  misc_feature   MCS (fragment): pBluescript multiple cloning site
   1861..2580    +  CDS            EGFP: the original enhanced GFP (Yang et al., 1996) mammalian codon-optimized
   2591..2613    +  misc_feature   MCS (fragment): pBluescript multiple cloning site
   2627..2761    -  polyA_signal   SV40 poly(A) signal: SV40 polyadenylation signal
   2784..2867    -  CDS            large T antigen (fragment): large T antigen from SV40 (simian virus 40)
   2861..3091    -  CDS            str (fragment): STR_KLEPN - Protein inferred from homology: Swiss-Prot protein existence level 3. The aminoglycoside phosphotransferases achieve inactivation of their antibiotic substrates by phosphorylation. From Klebsiella pneumoniae.
   3210..3314    +  promoter       AmpR promoter: bla
   3315..4175    +  CDS            AmpR: β-lactamase; bla; confers resistance to ampicillin, carbenicillin, and related antibiotics
   4346..4934    +  rep_origin     ori: high-copy-number ColE1/pMB1/pBR322/pUC origin of replication
>Addgene plasmid #202909 | Salsa-BC68-P1F8 | addgene full sequence | sequence record 413451 | Addgene NGS Result
AGCGCCCAATACGCAAACCGCCTCTCCCCGCGCGTTGGCCGATTCATTAATGCAGTCGAGGGATCTCCAT
AAGAGAAGAGGGACAGCTATGACTGGGAGTAGTCAGGAGAGGAGGAAAAATCTGGCTAGTAAAACATGTA
AGGAAAATTTTAGGGATGTTAAAGAAAAAAATAACACAAAACAAAATATAAAAAAAATCTAACCTCAAGT
CAAGGCTTTTCTATGGAATAAGGAATGGACAGCAGGGGGCTGTTTCATATACTGATGACCTCTTTATAGC
CAACCTTTGTTCATGGCAGCCAGCATATGGGCATATGTTGCCAAACTCTAAACCAAATACTCATTCTGAT
GTTTTAAATGATTTGCCCTCCCATATGTCCTTCCGAGTGAGAGACACAAAAAATTCCAACACACTATTGC
AATGAAAATAAATTTCCTTTATTAGCCAGAAGTCAGATGCTCAAGGGGCTTCATGATGTCCCCATAATTT
TTGGCAGAGGGAAAAAGATCGATCTCAGTGGTATTTGTGAGCCAGGGCATTGGCCACACCAGCCACCACC
TTCTGATAGGCAGCCTGCACCTGAGGAGTGAATTCTTTGCCAAAATGATGAGACAGCACAACAACCAGCA
CGTTGCCCAGGAGCTGTAGGAAAGAGAAGAAGGCATGAACATGGTTAGCAGAGGGGCCCGGTTTGGACTC
AGAGTATTTTATCCTCATCTCAAACAGTGTATATCATTGTAACCATAAAGAGAAAGGCAGGATGATGACC
AGGGTGTAGTTGTTTCTACCAATAAGAATATTTCCACGCCAGCCAGAATTTATATGCAGAAATATTCTAC
CTTATCATTTAATTATAACAATTGTTCTCTAAAACTGTGCTGAAGTACAATATAATATACCCTGATTGCC
TTGAAAAAAAAGTGATTAGAGAAAGTACTTACAATCTGACAAATAAACAAAAGTGAATTTAAAAATTCGT
TACAAATGCAAGCTAAAGTTTAACGAAAAAGTTACAGAAAATGAAAAGAAAATAAGAGGAGACAATGGTT
GTCAACAGAGTAGAAAGTGAAAGAAACAAAATTATCATGAGGGTCCATGGTGATACAAGGGACATCTTCC
CATTCTAAACAACACCCTGAAAACTTTGCCCCCTCCATATAACATGAATTTTACAATAGCGAAAAAGAAA
GAACAATCAAGGGTCCCCAAACTCACCCTGAAGTTCTCAGCTCTAGAGATATCGTCGAGGCCGCGCTAGC
GTTTAAACTGTCGACCTTAATTAAGAGATCTGCTCGAGGCGCGTCAGCTGACTAGAGGATCCCCGGGTAC
CGAGCTCGAATTCGGGGCCGCGGAGGCTGGATCGGTCCCGGTGTCTTCTATGGAGGTCAAAACAGCGTGG
ATGGCGTCTCCAGGCGATCTGACGGTTCACTAAACGAGCTCTGCTTATATAGGCCTCCCACCGTACACGC
CTACCTCGACCCGGGTACCGAGCTCGACTTTCACTTTTCTCTATCACTGATAGGGAGTGGTAAACTCGAC
TTTCACTTTTCTCTATCACTGATAGGGAGTGGTAAACTCGACTTTCACTTTTCTCTATCACTGATAGGGA
GTGGTAAACTCGACTTTCACTTTTCTCTATCACTGATAGGGAGTGGTAAACTCGACTTTCACTTTTCTCT
ATCACTGATAGGGAGTGGTAAACTCGACCTATATAAGCAGAGCTCGTTTAGTGAACCGTCAGATCGCCTG
GAGACGCCATCCACGCTGTTTTGACCTCCATAGAAGACACCGGGACCGATCCAGCCTCCGCGGCCCCGAA
TTCCTGCAGCGGCCGCTCTAGAACTAGTGGATCCCCGCGGATGGTGAGCAAGGGCGAGGAGCTGTTCACC
GGGGTGGTGCCCATCCTGGTCGAGCTGGACGGCGACGTAAACGGCCACAAGTTCAGCGTGTCCGGCGAGG
GCGAGGGCGATGCCACCTACGGCAAGCTGACCCTGAAGTTCATCTGCACCACCGGCAAGCTGCCCGTGCC
CTGGCCCACCCTCGTGACCACCCTGACCTACGGCGTGCAGTGCTTCAGCCGCTACCCCGACCACATGAAG
CAGCACGACTTCTTCAAGTCCGCCATGCCCGAAGGCTACGTCCAGGAGCGCACCATCTTCTTCAAGGACG
ACGGCAACTACAAGACCCGCGCCGAGGTGAAGTTCGAGGGCGACACCCTGGTGAACCGCATCGAGCTGAA
GGGCATCGACTTCAAGGAGGACGGCAACATCCTGGGGCACAAGCTGGAGTACAACTACAACAGCCACAAC
GTCTATATCATGGCCGACAAGCAGAAGAACGGCATCAAGGTGAACTTCAAGATCCGCCACAACATCGAGG
ACGGCAGCGTGCAGCTCGCCGACCACTACCAGCAGAACACCCCCATCGGCGACGGCCCCGTGCTGCTGCC
CGACAACCACTACCTGAGCACCCAGTCCGCCCTGAGCAAAGACCCCAACGAGAAGCGCGATCACATGGTC
CTGCTGGAGTTCGTGACCGCCGCCGGGATCACTCTCGGCATGGACGAGCTGTACAAGTAACATGCCGATT
GAATTCGATATCAAGCTTGTCGACCTAGTTCTAGAGGATCCAGACATGATAAGATACATTGATGAGTTTG
GACAAACCACAACTAGAATGCAGTGAAAAAAATGCTTTATTTGTGAAATTTGTGATGCTATTGCTTTATT
TGTAACCATTATAAGCTGCAATAAACAAGTTAACAACAACAATTGCATTCATTTTATGTTTCAGGTTCAG
GGGGAGGTGTGGGAGGTTTTTTAAAGCAAGTAAAACCTCTACAAATGTGGTATGGCTGATTATGATCCTG
CAAGCCTCGTCGTCCTGGCCGGACCACGCTATCTGTGCAAGGTCCCCGGCCCCGGACGCGCGCTCCATGA
GCAGAGCGCCCGCCGCCGAGGCGAAGACTCGGGCGGCGCCCTGCCCGTCCCACCAGGTCAACAGGCGGTA
ACCGGCCTCTTCATCGGGAATGCGCGCGACCTTCAGCATCGCCGGCATGTCCCCCTGGCGGACGGGAAGT
ATCCAGCTCGACCAAGCTGGCCGCGTCGAGTGAAGACGAAAGGGCCTCGTGATACGCCTATTTTTATAGG
TTAATGTCATGATAATAATGGTTTCTTAGACGTCAGGTGGCACTTTTCGGGGAAATGTGCGCGGAACCCC
TATTTGTTTATTTTTCTAAATACATTCAAATATGTATCCGCTCATGAGACAATAACCCTGATAAATGCTT
CAATAATATTGAAAAAGGAAGAGTATGAGTATTCAACATTTCCGTGTCGCCCTTATTCCCTTTTTTGCGG
CATTTTGCCTTCCTGTTTTTGCTCACCCAGAAACGCTGGTGAAAGTAAAAGATGCTGAAGATCAGTTGGG
TGCACGAGTGGGTTACATCGAACTGGATCTCAACAGCGGTAAGATCCTTGAGAGTTTTCGCCCCGAAGAA
CGTTTTCCAATGATGAGCACTTTTAAAGTTCTGCTATGTGGCGCGGTATTATCCCGTGTTGACGCCGGGC
AAGAGCAACTCGGTCGCCGCATACACTATTCTCAGAATGACTTGGTTGAGTACTCACCAGTCACAGAAAA
GCATCTTACGGATGGCATGACAGTAAGAGAATTATGCAGTGCTGCCATAACCATGAGTGATAACACTGCG
GCCAACTTACTTCTGACAACGATCGGAGGACCGAAGGAGCTAACCGCTTTTTTGCACAACATGGGGGATC
ATGTAACTCGCCTTGATCGTTGGGAACCGGAGCTGAATGAAGCCATACCAAACGACGAGCGTGACACCAC
GATGCCTGTAGCAATGGCAACAACGTTGCGCAAACTATTAACTGGCGAACTACTTACTCTAGCTTCCCGG
CAACAATTAATAGACTGGATGGAGGCGGATAAAGTTGCAGGACCACTTCTGCGCTCGGCCCTTCCGGCTG
GCTGGTTTATTGCTGATAAATCTGGAGCCGGTGAGCGTGGGTCTCGCGGTATCATTGCAGCACTGGGGCC
AGATGGTAAGCCCTCCCGTATCGTAGTTATCTACACGACGGGGAGTCAGGCAACTATGGATGAACGAAAT
AGACAGATCGCTGAGATAGGTGCCTCACTGATTAAGCATTGGTAACTGTCAGACCAAGTTTACTCATATA
TACTTTAGATTGATTTAAAACTTCATTTTTAATTTAAAAGGATCTAGGTGAAGATCCTTTTTGATAATCT
CATGACCAAAATCCCTTAACGTGAGTTTTCGTTCCACTGAGCGTCAGACCCCGTAGAAAAGATCAAAGGA
TCTTCTTGAGATCCTTTTTTTCTGCGCGTAATCTGCTGCTTGCAAACAAAAAAACCACCGCTACCAGCGG
TGGTTTGTTTGCCGGATCAAGAGCTACCAACTCTTTTTCCGAAGGTAACTGGCTTCAGCAGAGCGCAGAT
ACCAAATACTGTTCTTCTAGTGTAGCCGTAGTTAGGCCACCACTTCAAGAACTCTGTAGCACCGCCTACA
TACCTCGCTCTGCTAATCCTGTTACCAGTGGCTGCTGCCAGTGGCGATAAGTCGTGTCTTACCGGGTTGG
ACTCAAGACGATAGTTACCGGATAAGGCGCAGCGGTCGGGCTGAACGGGGGGTTCGTGCACACAGCCCAG
CTTGGAGCGAACGACCTACACCGAACTGAGATACCTACAGCGTGAGCTATGAGAAAGCGCCACGCTTCCC
GAAGGGAGAAAGGCGGACAGGTATCCGGTAAGCGGCAGGGTCGGAACAGGAGAGCGCACGAGGGAGCTTC
CAGGGGGAAACGCCTGGTATCTTTATAGTCCTGTCGGGTTTCGCCACCTCTGACTTGAGCGTCGATTTTT
GTGATGCTCGTCAGGGGGGCGGAGCCTATGGAAAAACGCCAGCAACGCGGCCTTTTTACGGTTCCTGGCC
TTTTGCTGGCCTTTTGCTCACATGTTCTTTCCTGCGTTATCCCCTGATTCTGTGGATAACCGTATTACCG
CCTTTGAGTGAGCTGATACCGCTCGCCGCAGCCGAACGACCGAGCGCAGCGAGTCAGTGAGCGAGGAAGC
GGAAG
