>Addgene plasmid #202909 | Salsa-BC68-P1F8 | depositor partial sequence | sequence record 393782 | BC68
CATGCCGATT
